>Addgene plasmid #90188 | pIB165 | addgene full sequence | sequence record 177544 | Addgene NGS Result
AGCTTAAGTGATTAGTCAAAGAATGGTGATGACAATTGTACAGGTTATCAATAAAGCCATTGATACTCTC
ATTCTTATCCCGTATTTATTAACTTCTCCTAGTATTAGTAATTATCATGGCTGTCATGGCGCATTAACGG
AATAAAGGGTGTGCTTAAATCGGGCCATTTTGCGTAATAAGAAAAAGGATTAATTATGAGCGAATTGAAT
TAATAATAAGGTAATAGATTTACATTAGAAAATGAAAGGGGATTTTATGCGTGAGAATGTTACAGTCTAT
CCCGGCAATAGTTACCCTTATTATCAAGATAAGAAAGAAAAGGATTTTTCGCTACGCTCAAATCCTTTAA
AAAAACACAAAAGACCACATTTTTTAATGTGGTCTTTTATTCTTCAACTAAAGCACCCATTAGTTCAACA
AACGAAAATTGGATAAAGTGGGATATTTTTAAAATATATATTTATGTTACAGTAATATTGACTTTTAAAA
AAGGATTGATTATAATGAAGAAAGCAGACAAGTAAGCCTCCTAAATTCACTTTAGATAAAAATTTAGGAG
GCATATCAAATGAACTTTAATAAAATTCACTTTAGATAAAAATTTAGGAGGCATATCAAATGAACTTTAA
TAAAATTGATTTAGACAATTGGAAGAGAAAAGAGATATTTAATCATTATTTGAACCAACAAACGACTTTT
AGTATAACCACAGAAATTGATATTAGTGTTTTATACCGAAACATAAAACAAGAAGGATATAAATTTTACC
CTGCATTTATTTTCTTAGTGACAAGGGTGATAAACTCAAATACAGCTTTTAGAACTGGTTACAATAGCGA
CGGAGAGTTAGGTTATTGGGATAAGTTAGAGCCACTTTATACAATTTTTGATGGTGTATCTAAAACATTC
TCTGGTATTTGGACTCCTGTAAAGAATGACTTCAAAGAGTTTTATGATTTATACCTTTCTGATGTAGAGA
AATATAATGGTTCGGGGAAATTGTTTCCCAAAACACCTATACCTGAAAATGCTTTTTCTCTTTCTATTAT
TCCATGGACTTCATTTACTGGGTTTAACTTAAATATCAATAATAATAGTAATTACCTTCTACCCATTATT
ACAGCAGGAAAATTCATTAATAAAGGTAATTCAATATATTTACCGCTATCTTTACAGGTACATCATTCTG
TTTGTGATGGTTATCATGCAGGATTGTTTATGAACTCTATTCAGGAATTGTCAGATAGGCCTAATGACTG
GCTTTTATAATATGAGATAATGCCGACTGTACTTTTTACAGTCGGTTTTCTAATGTCACTAACCTGCCCC
GTTAGTTGAAGAAGGTTTTTATATTACAGCTCCAGATCCATATCCTTCTTTTTCTGAACCGACTTCTCCT
TTTTCGCTTCTTTATTCCAATTGCTTTATTGACGTTGAGCCTCGGAACCCTTAACAATCCCAAAACTTGT
CGACTTTCGTCAGGGGGGCTTTTATTTATTCAATAATCCCTCCTCTCAATAAATCTATTGTTGTACTTAA
TTCAACTTCCATTTCTCTGTATCTTTCAATACGCTCTTTTAAGTCCTTAATTTCTTTTTTTAATTCCTCA
TTTTCAGCAAATAACTCTTTTTCTTTGTTTGTCATTTTATTTCCCCCGTTTCAGCATCAAGAACCTTTGC
ATAACTTGCTCTATATCCACACTGATAATTGCCCTCAAACCATAATCTAAAGGCGCTAGAGTTTGTTGAA
ACAATATCTTTTACATCATTCGTATTTAAAATTCCAAACTCCGCTCCCCTAAGGCGAATAAAAGCCATTA
ACTCTTTTGTATTTACCAAATTATAGTCATCCACTATATCTAAAAGTAAATTCTTCAATTTTCTTTTTTG
GCTTTCATCAAGTGTTATATAGCGGTCAATATCAAAATCATTAATGTTCAAAATATCTTTTTTGTCGTAT
ATATGTTTATTCTTAGCAATAGCGTCCTTTGATTCATGAGTCAAATATTCATATGAACCTTTGATATAAT
CAAGTATCTCAACATGAGCAACTGAACTATTCCCCAATTTTCGCTTAATCTTGTTCCTAACGCTTTCTAT
TGTTACAGGATTTCGTGCAATATATATAACGTGATAGTGTGGTTTTTTATAGTGCTTTCCATTTCGTATA
ACATCACTACTATTCCATGTATCTTTATCTTTTTTTTCGTCCATATCGTGTAAAGGACTGACAGCCATAG
ATACGCCCAAACTCTCTAATTTTTCTTTCCAATCATTAGGAATTGAGTCAGGATATAATAAAAATCCAAA
ATTTCTAGCTTTAGTATTTTTAATAGCCATGATATAATTACCTTATCAAAAACAAGTAGCGAAAACTCGT
ATCCTTCTAAAAACGCGAGCTTTCGCTTATTTTTTTTGTTCTGATTCCTTTCTTGCATATTCTTCTATAG
CTAACGCCGCAACCGCAGATTTTGAAAAACCTTTTTGTTTCGCCATATCTGTTAATTTTTTATCTTGCTC
TTTTGTCAGAGAAATCATAACTCTTTTTTTCGATTCTGAAATCACCATTTAAAAAACTCCAATCAAATAA
TTTTATAAAATTAGTGTATCACTTTGTAATCATAAAAACAACAATAAAGCTACTTAAATATAGATTTATA
AAAAACGTTGGCGAAAACGTTGGCGATTCGTTGGCGATTGAAAAACCCCTCAAACCCTTGAGCCAGTTGG
GATAGAGCGTTTTTGGCACAAAAATTGGCACTCGGCACTTAATGGGGGGTCGTAGTACGGAAGCAAAATT
CGCTTCCTTTCCCCCCATTTTTTTCCAAATTCCAAATTTTTTTCAAAAATTTTCCAGCGCTACCGCTCGG
CAAAATTGCAAGCAATTTTTAAAATCAAACCCATGAGGGAATTTCATTCCCTCAAACTCCCTTGAGCCTC
CTCCAACCGAAATAGAAGGACGCTGCGCTTATTATTTCATTCAGTCATCGGCTTTCATAATCTAACAGAC
AACATCTTCGCTGCAAAGCCACGCTACGCTCAAGGGCTTTTACGCTACGATAACGCCTGTTTTAACGATT
ATGCCGATAACTAAACGAAATAAACGCTAAAACGTCTCAGAAACGATTTTGAGACGTTTTAATAAAAAAT
CGACCGAAAAATAAATATAAATCGGATATACAATCGGCAATTGACGAAACTGCAAAATATCCTGTAAAGG
ATACGGATTTTATGACCGATGATGAAGAAAAGAATTTGAAACGTTTGTCTGATTTGGAGGAAGGTTTACA
CCGTAAAAGGTTAATCTCCTATGGTGGTTTGTTAAAAGAAATACATAAAAAATTAAACCTTGATGACACA
GAAGAAGGCGATTTGATTCATACAGATGATGACGAAAAAGCCGATGAAGATGGATTTTCTATTATTGCAA
TGTGGAATTGGGAACGGAAAAATTATTTTATTAAAGAGTAGTTCAACAAACGGGCCAGTTTGTTGAAGAT
TAGATGCTATAATTGTTATTAAAAGGATTGAAGGATGCTTAGGAAGACGAGTTATTAATAGCTGAATAAG
AACGGTGCTCTCCAAATATTCTTATTTAGAAAAGCAAATCTAAAATTATCTGAAAAGGGAATGAGAATAG
TGAATGGACCAATAATAATGACTAGAGAAGAAAGAATGAAGATTGTTCATGAAATTAAGGAACGAATATT
GGATAAATATGGGGATGATGTTAAGGCTATTGGTGTTTATGGCTCTCTTGGTCGTCAGACTGATGGGCCC
CGAAAAGCCCTGACAACCCTTGTTCCTAAAAAGGAATAAGCGTTCGGTCAGTAAATAATAGAAATAAAAA
ATCAGACCTAAGACTGATGACAAAAAGAGAAAATTTTGATAAAATAGTCTTAGAATTAAATTAAAAAGGG
AGGCCAAATATAATGAAAAATATGAATGACAATGATGTTGGATCTCTTTAAGAAGGAGGATATACAAATG
GCTAGCAGAGGATCGCATCACCATCACCATCACGGGGCCGGAGACCGCGGTCCCGAATTCGAGCTCGGTA
CCCGGGGATCCCTCGAGGTCGACCTGCAGGGGGACCATGGTCTCAGCGCTTGGAGCCACCCGCAGTTCGA
AAAATAATA
Features (pLannotate 1.2.2; 9 found; start..end, strand, type, name):
    269..385     +  CDS            cop (fragment): COP1_STAAU - Protein predicted: Swiss-Prot protein existence level 4. Putative control of replication message. From Staphylococcus aureus.
    620..1267    +  CDS            cat: CAT1_STAAU - Experimental evidence at transcript level: Swiss-Prot protein existence level 2. This enzyme is an effector of chloramphenicol resistance in bacteria. From Staphylococcus aureus.
   1514..1535    -  misc_feature   HA-R (fragment): right homology arm from intron 1 of the mouse Rosa26 gene (Soriano, 1999)
   1702..2322    -  CDS            repB: REPB_STRAG - Experimental evidence at protein level: Swiss-Prot protein existence level 1. Is essential for plasmid replication. Nicks the positive strand at the plus origin of replication. From Streptococcus agalactiae.
   3150..3471    +  CDS            repB (fragment): RepB replication protein; repB; from Enterococcus faecalis plasmid pAMα1 AAN03827.1 22652809.0
   3643..3780    +  CDS            knt (fragment): KANU_BACSP - Also known as kan. Experimental evidence at protein level: Swiss-Prot protein existence level 1. Inactivates the antibiotic kanamycin by catalyzing the transfer of a nucleotidyl group from nucleoside triphosphates such as ATP to the 4'-hydroxyl group of the aminoglycoside. From Bacillus sp.
   4006..4023    +  CDS            7xHis (fragment): 6xHis affinity tag
   4045..4071    +  misc_feature   MCS (fragment): pUC18/19 multiple cloning site
   4111..4133    +  CDS            Strep-Tag II (fragment): peptide that binds Strep-Tactin®, an engineered form of streptavidin
