[The description below was written by a language model from this plasmid's Addgene catalogue record and pLannotate feature annotations shown in this document.]
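Description:
pIB165 is an empty-backbone shuttle expression plasmid of about 4.1 kb that replicates in both E. coli and streptococci and is intended for gene expression in streptococci and other Gram-positive bacteria. It is built on the pSH71 replicon by way of pJRS1315, with further elements taken from pOri23. The feature table fits this origin: it shows a complete repB gene, encoding the nicking replication initiator typical of rolling-circle plasmids, together with partial matches to a cop copy-control gene and a second repB-like sequence. No separate E. coli origin such as ColE1 is annotated, so the broad-host-range replicon appears to support maintenance in both hosts. The plasmid is recorded as high copy in E. coli. Selection relies on a staphylococcal-type cat gene conferring chloramphenicol resistance. A short fragment of a kanamycin nucleotidyltransferase gene is also detected, but it appears to be a nonfunctional remnant, and a very short hit to a mouse Rosa26 homology arm is almost certainly a spurious match.

The expression region is driven by the constitutive P23 promoter, which is named in the catalogue entry but not picked up in the automated annotation. Downstream lies the MCS-B polylinker derived from pASK43+, flanked by an upstream His-tag and a downstream Strep-tag II. A gene cloned in frame can therefore be produced with an N-terminal His-tag, a C-terminal Strep-tag, or both. No insert is present. Typical uses include complementation and constitutive expression studies in Streptococcus mutans and related species, and production of affinity-tagged fusion proteins directly in Gram-positive hosts for purification or detection.
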