Addgene plasmid #90188: pIB165
Purpose: (Empty Backbone) E. coli - Streptococci shuttle plasmid for gene expression in streptococci with P23 promoter
Depositing lab: Indranil Biswas. Depositing organization: University of Kansas Medical Center. Publication: Shuttle expression plasmids for genetic studies in Streptococcus mutans. Biswas I, Jha JK, Fromm N. Microbiology. 2008 Aug;154(Pt 8):2275-82. doi: 10.1099/mic.0.2008/019265-0. PubMed 18667560.
Backbone
  Vector backbone: pSH71 (pJRS1315)
  Backbone manufacturer: June Scott (PMID 12867436)
  Backbone size (bp): 4000
  Vector type: Bacterial Expression
  Tag / fusion protein: His-tag (N terminal on backbone); Strep-tag (C terminal on backbone)
Growth in bacteria
  Bacterial resistance: Chloramphenicol, 25 μg/mL
  Growth temperature: 37°C
  Growth strain: DH5alpha
  Copy number: High Copy
Gene/Insert
  Gene/Insert name: None
  Tag / fusion protein: His-tag (N terminal on backbone); Strep-tag (C terminal on backbone)
Resource information
  A portion of this plasmid was derived from a plasmid made by: Contains MCS-B (from pASK43+). The backbone of this vector is based on pJRS1315-Dr. June Scott (Emory University) and pOri23- Dr. Philippe Moreillon (Centre Hospitalier Universitaire Vaudois).
Terms and licenses: Academic/Nonprofit Terms; Industry Terms: Not Available to Industry
Depositor comments: Contains MCS-B (from pASK43+). The backbone of this vector is based on pJRS1315-Dr. June Scott (Emory University) and pOri23- Dr. Philippe Moreillon (Centre Hospitalier Universitaire Vaudois). This plasmid can also be used for His-tag or Strep-tag fusion protein expression in gram-positive bacteria.
How to cite: pIB165 was a gift from Indranil Biswas (Addgene plasmid # 90188 ; http://n2t.net/addgene:90188 ; RRID:Addgene_90188)
